>Addgene plasmid #209459 | EC70198 | addgene full sequence | sequence record 413822 | Addgene NGS Result
GAAGTGGTTTAAACTATCAGTGTTTGACAGGATATATTGGCGGGTAAACCTAAGAGAAAAGAGCGTTTAT
TAGAATAATCGGATATTTAAAAGGGCGTGAAAAGGTTTATCCGTTCGTCCATTTGTATGTGCATGCCAAC
CACAGGGTTCCCCAGATCAGGCGCTGGCTGCTGAACCCCCAGCCGGAACTGACCCCACAAGGCCCTAGCG
TTTGCAATGCACCAGGTCATCATTGACCCAGGCGTGTTCCACCAGGCCGCTGCCTCGCAACTCTTCGCAG
GCTTCGCCGACCTGCTCGCGCCACTTCTTCACGCGGGTGGAATCCGATCCGCACATGAGGCGGAAGGTTT
CCAGCTTGAGCGGGTACGGCTCCCGGTGCGAGCTGAAATAGTCGAACATCCGTCGGGCCGTCGGCGACAG
CTTGCGGTACTTCTCCCATATGAATTTCGTGTAGTGGTCGCCAGCAAACAGCACGACGATTTCCTCGTCG
ATCAGGACCTGGCAACGGGACGTTTTCTTGCCACGGTCCAGGACGCGGAAGCGGTGCAGCAGCGACACCG
ATTCCAGGTGCCCAACGCGGTCGGACGTGAAGCCCATCGCCGTCGCCTGTAGGCGCGACAGGCATTCCTC
GGCCTTCGTGTAATACCGGCCATTGATCGACCAGCCCAGGTCCTGGCAAAGCTCGTAGAACGTGAAGGTG
ATCGGCTCGCCGATAGGGGTGCGCTTCGCGTACTCCAACACCTGCTGCCACACCAGTTCGTCATCGTCGG
CCCGCAGCTCGACGCCGGTGTAGGTGATCTTCACGTCCTTGTTGACGTGGAAAATGACCTTGTTTTGCAG
CGCCTCGCGCGGGATTTTCTTGTTGCGCGTGGTGAACAGGGCAGAGCGGGCCGTGTCGTTTGGCATCGCT
CGCATCGTGTCCGGCCACGGCGCAATATCGAACAAGGAAAGCTGCATTTCCTTGATCTGCTGCTTCGTGT
GTTTCAGCAACGCGGCCTGCTTGGCCTCGCTGACCTGTTTTGCCAGGTCCTCGCCGGCGGTTTTTCGCTT
CTTGGTCGTCATAGTTCCTCGCGTGTCGATGGTCATCGACTTCGCCAAACCTGCCGCCTCCTGTTCAAGA
CGACGCGAACGCTCCACGGCGGCCGATGGCGCGGGCAGGGCAGGGGGAGCCAGTTGCACGCTGTCGCGCT
CGATCTTGGCCGTAGCTTGCTGGACCATCGAGCCGACGGACTGGAAGGTTTCGCGGGGCGCACGCATGAC
GGTGCGGCTTGCGATGGTTTCGGCATCCTCGGCGGAAAACCCCGCGTCGATCAGTTCTTGCCTGTATGCC
TTCCGGTCAAACGTCCGATTCATTCACCCTCCTTGCGGGATTGCCCCGACTCACGCCGGGGCAATGTGCC
CTTATTCCTGATTTGACCCGCCTGGTGCCTTGGTGTCCAGATAATCCACCTTATCGGCAATGAAGTCGGT
CCCGTAGACCGTCTGGCCGTCCTTCTCGTACTTGGTATTCCGAATCTTGCCCTGCACGAATACCAGCGAC
CCCTTGCCCAAATACTTGCCGTGGGCCTCGGCCTGAGAGCCAAAACACTTGATGCGGAAGAAGTCGGTGC
GCTCCTGCTTGTCGCCGGCATCGTTGCGCCACATCTAGGATCTGCCAGGAACCGTAAAAAGGCCGCGTTG
CTGGCGTTTTTCCATAGGCTCCGCCCCCCTGACGAGCATCACAAAAATCGACGCTCAAGTCAGAGGTGGC
GAAACCCGACAGGACTATAAAGATACCAGGCGTTTCCCCCTGGAAGCTCCCTCGTGCGCTCTCCTGTTCC
GACCCTGCCGCTTACCGGATACCTGTCCGCCTTTCTCCCTTCGGGAAGCGTGGCGCTTTCTCATAGCTCA
CGCTGTAGGTATCTCAGTTCGGTGTAGGTCGTTCGCTCCAAGCTGGGCTGTGTGCACGAACCCCCCGTTC
AGCCCGACCGCTGCGCCTTATCCGGTAACTATCGTCTTGAGTCCAACCCGGTAAGACACGACTTATCGCC
ACTGGCAGCAGCCACTGGTAACAGGATTAGCAGAGCGAGGTATGTAGGCGGTGCTACAGAGTTCTTGAAG
TGGTGGCCTAACTACGGCTACACTAGAAGAACAGTATTTGGTATCTGCGCTCTGCTGAAGCCAGTTACCT
TCGGAAAAAGAGTTGGTAGCTCTTGATCCGGCAAACAAACCACCGCTGGTAGCGGTGGTTTTTTTGTTTG
CAAGCAGCAGATTACGCGCAGAAAAAAAGGATCTCAAGAAGATCCTTTGATCTTTTCTACGGGGTCTGAC
GCTCAGTGGAACGAAAACTCACGTTAAGGGATTTTGGTCATGAGATTATCAAAAAGGATCTTCACCTAGA
TCCTTTTAAATTAAAAATGAAGTTTTAAATCAATCTAAAGTATATATGAGTAAACTTGGTCTGACAGTTA
CCAATGCTTAATCAGTGAGGCACCTATCTCAGCGATCTGTCTATTTCGTTCATCCATAGTTGCCTGACTC
CCCGTCGTGTAGATAACTACGATACGGGAGGGCTTACCATCTGGCCCCAGTGCTGCAATGATACCGCGAG
AACCACGCTCACCGGCTCCAGATTTATCAGCAATAAACCAGCCAGCCGGAAGGGCCGAGCGCAGAAGTGG
TCCTGCAACTTTATCCGCCTCCATCCAGTCTATTAATTGTTGCCGGGAAGCTAGAGTAAGTAGTTCGCCA
GTTAATAGTTTGCGCAACGTTGTTGCCATTGCTACAGGCATCGTGGTGTCACGCTCGTCGTTTGGTATGG
CTTCATTCAGCTCCGGTTCCCAACGATCAAGGCGAGTTACATGATCCCCCATGTTGTGCAAAAAAGCGGT
TAGCTCCTTCGGTCCTCCGATCGTTGTCAGAAGTAAGTTGGCCGCAGTGTTATCACTCATGGTTATGGCA
GCACTGCATAATTCTCTTACTGTCATGCCATCCGTAAGATGCTTTTCTGTGACTGGTGAGTACTCAACCA
AGTCATTCTGAGAATAGTGTATGCGGCGACCGAGTTGCTCTTGCCCGGCGTCAATACGGGATAATACCGC
GCCACATAGCAGAACTTTAAAAGTGCTCATCATTGGAAAACGTTCTTCGGGGCGAAAACTCTCAAGGATC
TTACCGCTGTTGAGATCCAGTTCGATGTAACCCACTCGTGCACCCAACTGATCTTCAGCATCTTTTACTT
TCACCAGCGTTTCTGGGTGAGCAAAAACAGGAAGGCAAAATGCCGCAAAAAAGGGAATAAGGGCGACACG
GAAATGTTGAATACTCATACTCTTCCTTTTTCAATATTATTGAAGCATTTATCAAGGTTATTGTCTCATG
AGCGGATACATATTTGAATGTATTTAGAAAAATAAACAAATAGGGGTTCCGCGCACGAATTGGCCAGCGC
TGCCATTTTTGGGGTGAGGCCGTTCGCGGCCGAGGGGCGCAGCCCCTGGGGGGATGGGAGGCCCGCGTTA
GCGGGCCGGGAGGGTTCGAGAAGGGGGGGCACCCCCCTTCGGCGTGCGCGGTCACGCGCACAGGGCGCAG
CCCTGGTTAAAAACAAGGTTTATAAATATTGGTTTAAAAGCAGGTTAAAAGACAGGTTAGCGGTGGCCGA
AAAACGGGCGGAAACCCTTGCAAATGCTGGATTTTCTGCCTGTGGACAGCCCCTCAAATGTCAATAGGTG
CGCCCCTCATCTGTCAGCACTCTGCCCCTCAAGTGTCAAGGATCGCGCCCCTCATCTGTCAGTAGTCGCG
CCCCTCAAGTGTCAATACCGCAGGGCACTTATCCCCAGGCTTGTCCACATCATCTGTGGGAAACTCGCGT
AAAATCAGGCGTTTTCGCCGATTTGCGAGGCTGGCCAGCTCCACGTCGCCGGCCGAAATCGAGCCTGCCC
CTCATCTGTCAACGCCGCGCCGGGTGAGTCGGCCCCTCAAGTGTCAACGTCCGCCCCTCATCTGTCAGTG
AGGGCCAAGTTTTCCGCGAGGTATCCACAACGCCGGCGGCCGCGGTGTCTCGCACACGGCTTCGACGGCG
TTTCTGGCGCGTTTGCAGGGCCATAGACGGCCGCCAGCCCAGCGGCGAGGGCAACCAGCCCGGTGAGCGT
CGCAAAGGAGATCCTGATCTGACTGATGGGCTGCCTGTATCGAGTGGTGATTTTGTGCCGAGCTGCCGGT
CGGGGAGCTGTTGGCTGGCTGGTGGCAGGATATATTGTGGTGTAAACAAATTGACGCTTAGACAACTTAA
TAACACATTGCGGACGTTTTTAATGTACTGGGGTGGATGCAGTGGGCCCCACTCTGCTTGAAGACAATTA
CGGCGGCAGGGAGAGTTTTAACATTGACTAGCGTGCTGATAATTTGTGAGAAATAATAATTGACAAGTAG
ATACTGACATTTGAGAAGAGCTTCTGAACTGTTATTAGTAACAAAAATGGAAAGCTGATGCACGGAAAAA
GGAAAGAAAAAGCCATACTTTTTTTTAGGTAGGAAAAGAAAAAGCCATACGAGACTGATGTCTCTCAGAT
GGGCCGGGATCTGTCTATCTAGCAGGCAGCAGCCCTACCAACCTCACGGGCCAGCAATTACGAGTCCTTC
TAAAACGTCCCGCCGAGGGCGCGTGGCCGTGCTGTGCAGCAGCACGTCTAACATTAGTCCCACCTCGCCA
GTTTACAGGGAGCAGAACCAGCTTATAAGCGGAGGCGCGGCACCAAGAAGCATGAGACCGCAGCTGGCAC
GACAGGTTTCCCGACTGGAAAGCGGGCAGTGAGCGCAACGCAATTAATGTGAGTTAGCTCACTCATTAGG
CACCCCAGGCTTTACACTTTATGCTTCCGGCTCGTATGTTGTGTGGAATTGTGAGCGGATAACAATTTCA
CACAGGAAACAGCTATGACCATGATTACGCCAAGCTTGCATGCCTGCAGGTCGACTCTAGAGGATCCCCG
GGTACCGAGCTCGAATTCACTGGCCGTCGTTTTACAACGTCGTGACTGGGAAAACCCTGGCGTTACCCAA
CTTAATCGCCTTGCAGCACATCCCCCTTTCGCCAGCTGGCGTAATAGCGAAGAGGCCCGCACCGATCGCC
CTTCCCAACAGTTGCGCAGCCTGAATGGCGAATGGCGCCTGATGCGGTATTTTCTCCTTACGCATCTGTG
CGGTATTTCACACCGCATATGGTGCACTCTCAGTACAATCTGCTCTGATGCCGCATAGTTAAGCCAGCCC
CGACACCCGCCAACACCCGCTGACGCGCCCTGACGGGCTTGTCTGCTCCCGGCATCCGCTTACAGACAAG
CTGTGACGGTCTCAGTTTTAGAGCTAGAAATAGCAAGTTAAAATAAGGCTAGTCCGTTATCAACTTGAAA
AAGTGGCACCGAGTCGGTGCTTTTTTTCTAGACCCAGCTTTCTTGTACAAAGTTGGCATTACGCTTTACC
AGAAAGTCTTCAGTC
Features (pLannotate 1.2.2; 17 found; start..end, strand, type, name):
     25..49      +  misc_feature   RB T-DNA repeat: right border repeat from nopaline C58 T-DNA
    161..181     -  CDS            TetR (fragment): tetracycline resistance regulatory protein; tetR
    208..1353    -  CDS            trfA: TRFA_ECOLX - Experimental evidence at protein level: Swiss-Prot protein existence level 1. Also involved in plasmid copy number control, promoting intermolecular coupling of protein bound iterons at oriV, which inhibits replication initiation. From Escherichia coli.
   1689..2277    -  rep_origin     ori: high-copy-number ColE1/pMB1/pBR322/pUC origin of replication
   2448..3308    -  CDS            AmpR: β-lactamase; bla; confers resistance to ampicillin, carbenicillin, and related antibiotics
   3309..3413    -  promoter       AmpR promoter: bla
   3500..4131    -  rep_origin     oriV: incP origin of replication
   4223..4247    +  misc_feature   LB T-DNA repeat: left border repeat from nopaline C58 T-DNA
   4750..4792    +  CDS            lacI (fragment): lac repressor; lacI; The lac repressor binds to the lac operator to inhibit transcription in E. coli. This inhibition can be relieved by adding lactose or isopropyl-β-D-thiogalactopyranoside (IPTG).
   4805..4826    +  protein_bind   CAP binding site: CAP binding activates transcription in the presence of cAMP. E. coli catabolite activator protein
   4841..4871    +  promoter       lac promoter: promoter for the E. coli lac operon
   4879..4895    +  protein_bind   lac operator: The lac repressor binds to the lac operator to inhibit transcription in E. coli. This inhibition can be relieved by adding lactose or isopropyl-β-D-thiogalactopyranoside (IPTG). lac repressor encoded by lacI
   4932..4988    -  misc_feature   MCS: pUC18/19 multiple cloning site
   4985..5142    +  CDS            lacZα (fragment): LacZα fragment of β-galactosidase; lacZ fragment
   5148..5247    -  misc_feature   bom (fragment): basis of mobility region from pBR322
   5335..5410    +  misc_RNA       gRNA scaffold: guide RNA scaffold for the Streptococcus pyogenes CRISPR/Cas9 system
   5422..5443    -  protein_bind   attB2 (fragment): mutant version of attB; recombination site for the Gateway® BP reaction BP Clonase™
