[The description below was written by a language model from this plasmid's Addgene catalogue record and pLannotate feature annotations shown in this document.]
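Description:
EC70198 is a Golden Gate level 1, position 4 module carrying a Streptococcus pyogenes Cas9 single-guide RNA expression unit, deposited as part of a CRISPR Cas9/Cas12a mutagenesis toolkit for barley and wheat. The catalogue lists the backbone as unknown, but the annotated 5,475 nt sequence shows the architecture of a small binary-type acceptor. Nopaline-type left and right T-DNA border repeats flank the cargo region, and the backbone carries both a high-copy ColE1/pUC origin for E. coli and the broad-host-range incP oriV together with the trfA replication initiator gene, which supports replication in other Gram-negative hosts such as Agrobacterium. Selection in bacteria is through ampicillin resistance (bla with its own promoter). Short fragments annotated as TetR, bom and attB2 appear to be remnants of backbone ancestry or partial matches rather than functional parts.

According to the record, the sgRNA is driven by the TaU3 promoter, a wheat U3 small nuclear RNA promoter of the RNA polymerase III type commonly used for guide expression in cereals. This promoter was not picked up by the automated annotation, but an unannotated stretch following the left border would accommodate it. Between that region and the annotated SpCas9 gRNA scaffold lies a lacZα cassette, comprising the CAP binding site, lac promoter and operator, pUC multiple cloning site and a lacZα fragment. This arrangement, together with LacZ being listed as a selectable marker, suggests that the cassette acts as a blue/white placeholder that is replaced when a target-specific spacer is inserted, although the record does not describe the cloning sites. The finished guide unit would then be assembled, in the fourth position alongside other level 1 modules, into a higher-level construct for cereal genome editing.
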