Addgene plasmid #209459: EC70198
Depositing lab: Wendy Harwood & Cristobal Uauy. Publication: An optimised CRISPR Cas9 and Cas12a mutagenesis toolkit for Barley and Wheat. Lawrenson T, Clarke M, Kirby R, Forner M, Steuernagel B, Brown JKM, Harwood W. Plant Methods. 2024 Aug 13;20(1):123. doi: 10.1186/s13007-024-01234-y. PubMed 39138524.
Backbone
  Vector backbone: Unknown
  Vector type: CRISPR
  Selectable markers: LacZ
Growth in bacteria
  Bacterial resistance: Ampicillin, 100 μg/mL
  Growth temperature: 37°C
  Growth strain: DH5alpha
  Copy number: High Copy
Gene/Insert
  Gene/Insert name: Cas9 sgRNA
  Species: Steptococcus pyogenes
  Promoter: TaU3
  Cloning method: Restriction Enzyme; 5′ cloning site unknown (unknown if destroyed)
Terms and licenses: Academic/Nonprofit Terms; Industry Terms: Not Available to Industry
Depositor comments: GoldeGate level 1 position 4
How to cite: EC70198 was a gift from Wendy Harwood & Cristobal Uauy (Addgene plasmid # 209459 ; http://n2t.net/addgene:209459 ; RRID:Addgene_209459)
